>Addgene plasmid #66512 | TAAR8-Tango | depositor partial sequence | sequence record 113637 | empty Tango
GACGGATCGGGAGATCTCCCGATCCCCTATGGTGCACTCTCAGTACAATCTGCTCTGATGCCGCATAGTT
AAGCCAGTATCTGCTCCCTGCTTGTGTGTTGGAGGTCGCTGAGTAGTGCGCGAGCAAAATTTAAGCTACA
ACAAGGCAAGGCTTGACCGACAATTGCATGAAGAATCTGCTTAGGGTTAGGCGTTTTGCGCTGCTTCGCG
ATGTACGGGCCAGATATACGCGTTGACATTGATTATTGACTAGTTATTAATAGTAATCAATTACGGGGTC
ATTAGTTCATAGCCCATATATGGAGTTCCGCGTTACATAACTTACGGTAAATGGCCCGCCTGGCTGACCG
CCCAACGACCCCCGCCCATTGACGTCAATAATGACGTATGTTCCCATAGTAACGCCAATAGGGACTTTCC
ATTGACGTCAATGGGTGGAGTATTTACGGTAAACTGCCCACTTGGCAGTACATCAAGTGTATCATATGCC
AAGTACGCCCCCTATTGACGTCAATGACGGTAAATGGCCCGCCTGGCATTATGCCCAGTACATGACCTTA
TGGGACTTTCCTACTTGGCAGTACATCTACGTATTAGTCATCGCTATTACCATGGTGATGCGGTTTTGGC
AGTACATCAATGGGCGTGGATAGCGGTTTGACTCACGGGGATTTCCAAGTCTCCACCCCATTGACGTCAA
TGGGAGTTTGTTTTGGCACCAAAATCAACGGGACTTTCCAAAATGTCGTAACAACTCCGCCCCATTGACG
CAAATGGGCGGTAGGCGTGTACGGTGGGAGGTCTATATAAGCAGAGCTCTCTGGCTAACTAGAGAACCCA
CTGCTTACTGGCTTATCGAAATTAATACGACTCACTATAGGGAGACCCAAGCTGGCTAGCGTTTAAACTT
AAGCTTGGTACCGAGCTCGGATCCACTAGTCCAGTGTGGTGGAATTCTGCAGATATCCAGCACAGTGGCG
GCCGCGCCACCATGAAGACGATCATCGCCCTGAGCTACATCTTCTGCCTGGTATTCGCCGACTACAAGGA
CGATGATGACGCCAGCATCGATACCGGTGGACGCACCCCACCCAGCCTGGGTCCCCAAGATGAGTCCTGC
ACCACCGCCAGCTCCTCCCTGGCCAAGGACACTTCATCGACCGGTGAGAACCTGTACTTCCAGCTAAGAT
TAGATAAAAGTAAAGTGATTAACAGCGCATTAGAGCTGCTTAATGAGGTCGGAATCGAAGGTTTAACAAC
CCGTAAACTCGCCCAGAAGCTAGGTGTAGAGCAGCCTACATTGTATTGGCATGTAAAAAATAAGCGGGCT
TTGCTCGACGCCTTAGCCATTGAGATGTTAGATAGGCACCATACTCACTTTTGCCCTTTAGAAGGGGAAA
GCTGGCAAGATTTTTTACGTAATAACGCTAAAAGTTTTAGATGTGCTTTACTAAGTCATCGCGATGGAGC
AAAAGTACATTTAGGTACACGGCCTACAGAAAAACAGTATGAAACTCTCGAAAATCAATTAGCCTTTTTA
TGCCAACAAGGTTTTTCACTAGAGAATGCATTATATGCACTCAGCGCTGTGGGGCATTTTACTTTAGGTT
GCGTATTGGAAGATCAAGAGCATCAAGTCGCTAAAGAAGAAAGGGAAACACCTACTACTGATAGTATGCC
GCCATTATTACGACAAGCTATCGAATTATTTGATCACCAAGGTGCAGAGCCAGCCTTCTTATTCGGCCTT
GAATTGATCATATGCGGATTAGAAAAACAACTTAAATGTGAAAGTGGGTCCGCGTACAGCCGCGCGCGTA
CGAAAAACAATTACGGGTCTACCATCGAGGGCCTGCTCGATCTCCCGGACGACGACGCCCCCGAAGAGGC
GGGGCTGGCGGCTCCGCGCCTGTCCTTTCTCCCCGCGGGACACACGCGCAGACTGTCGACGGCCCCCCCG
ACCGATGTCAGCCTGGGGGACGAGCTCCACTTAGACGGCGAGGACGTGGCGATGGCGCATGCCGACGCGC
TAGACGATTTCGATCTGGACATGTTGGGGGACGGGGATTCCCCGGGTCCGGGATTTACCCCCCACGACTC
CGCCCCCTACGGCGCTCTGGATATGGCCGACTTCGAGTTTGAGCAGATGTTTACCGATGCCCTTGGAATT
GACGAGTACGGTGGGTAGCTCGAGTCTAGAGGGCCCGTTTAAACCCGCTGATCAGCCTCGACTGTGCCTT
CTAGTTGCCAGCCATCTGTTGTTTGCCCCTCCCCCGTGCCTTCCTTGACCCTGGAAGGTGCCACTCCCAC
TGTCCTTTCCTAATAAAATGAGGAAATTGCATCGCATTGTCTGAGTAGGTGTCATTCTATTCTGGGGGGT
GGGGTGGGGCAGGACAGCAAGGGGGAGGATTGGGAAGACAATAGCAGGCATGCTGGGGATGCGGTGGGCT
CTATGGCTTCTGAGGCGGAAAGAACCAGCTGGGGCTCTAGGGGGTATCCCC
[124 nt withheld, positions 2502-2625]
C
[91 nt withheld, positions 2627-2717]
A
[49 nt withheld, positions 2719-2767]
CCTTTGACGTTGGAGTCCACGTTCTTT
[37 nt withheld, positions 2795-2831]
ACCCTATCTCGGTCTATTCTTTTGATTTATAAGGGATTTTGCCGATTTCGGCCTATTGGTTAAAAAATGA
GCTGATTTAACAAAAATTTAACGCGAATTAATTCTGTGGAATGTGTGTCAGTTAGGGTGTGGAAAGTCCC
CAGGCTCCCCAGCAGGCAGAAGTATGCAAAGCATGCATCTCAATTAGTCAGCAACCAGGTGTGGAAAGTC
CCCAGGCTCCCCAGCAGGCAGAAGTATGCAAAGCATGCATCTCAATTAGTCAGCAACCATAGTCCCGCCC
CTAACTCCGCCCATCCCGCCCCTAACTCCGCCCAGTTCCGCCCATTCTCCGCCCCATGGCTGACTAATTT
TTTTTATTTATGCAGAGGCCGAGGCCGCCTCTGCCTCTGAGCTATTCCAGAAGTAGTGAGGAGGCTTTTT
TGGAGGCCTAGGCTTTTGCAAAAAGCTCCCGGGAGCTTGTATATCCATTTTCGGATCTGATCAAGAGACA
GGATGAGGATCGTTTCGCATGATTGAACAAGATGGATTGCACGCAGGTTCTCCGGCCGCTTGGGTGGAGA
GGCTATTCGGCTATGACTGGGCACAACAGACAATCGGCTGCTCTGATGCCGCCGTGTTCCGGCTGTCAGC
GCAGGGGCGCCCGGTTCTTTTTGTCAAGACCGACCTGTCCGGTGCCCTGAATGAACTGCAGGACGAGGCA
GCGCGGCTATCGTGGCTGGCCACGACGGGCGTTCCTTGCGCAGCTGTGCTCGACGTTGTCACTGAAGCGG
GAAGGGACTGGCTGCTATTGGGCGAAGTGCCGGGGCAGGATCTCCTGTCATCTCACCTTGCTCCTGCCGA
GAAAGTATCCATCATGGCTGATGCAATGCGGCGGCTGCATACGCTTGATCCGGCTACCTGCCCATTCGAC
CACCAAGCGAAACATCGCATCGAGCGAGCACGTACTCGGATGGAAGCCGGTCTTGTCGATCAGGATGATC
TGGACGAAGAGCATCAGGGGCTCGCGCCAGCCGAACTGTTCGCCAGGCTCAAGGCGCGCATGCCCGACGG
CGAGGATCTCGTCGTGACCCATGGCGATGCCTGCTTGCCGAATATCATGGTGGAAAATGGCCGCTTTTCT
GGATTCATCGACTGTGGCCGGCTGGGTGTGGCGGACCGCTATCAGGACATAGCGTTGGCTACCCGTGATA
TTGCTGAAGAGCTTGGCGGCGAATGGGCTGACCGCTTCCTCGTGCTTTACGGTATCGCCGCTCCCGATTC
GCAGCGCATCGCCTTCTATCGCCTTCTTGACGAGTTCTTCTGAGCGGGACTCTGGGGTTCGAAATGACCG
ACCAAGCGACGCCCAACCTGCCATCACGAGATTTCGATTCCACCGCCGCCTTCTATGAAAGGTTGGGCTT
CGGAATCGTTTTCCGGGACGCCGGCTGGATGATCCTCCAGCGCGGGGATCTCATGCTGGAGTTCTTCGCC
CACCCCAACTTGTTTATTGCAGCTTATAATGGTTACAAATAAAGCAATAGCATCACAAATTTCACAAATA
AAGCATTTTTTTCACTGCATTCTAGTTGTGGTTTGTCCAAACTCATCAATGTATCTTATCATGTCTGTAT
ACCGTCGACCTCTAGCTAGAGCTTGGCGTAATCATGGTCATAGCTGTTTCCTGTGTGAAATTGTTATCCG
CTCACAATTCCACACAACATACGAGCCGGAAGCATAAAGTGTAAAGCCTGGGGTGCCTAATGAGTGAGCT
AACTCACATTAATTGCGTTGCGCTCACTGCCCGCTTTCCAGTCGGGAAACCTGTCGTGCCAGCTGCATTA
ATGAATCGGCCAACGCGCGGGGAGAGGCGGTTTGCGTATTGGGCGCTCTTCCGCTTCCTCGCTCACTGAC
TCGCTGCGCTCGGTCGTTCGGCTGCGGCGAGCGGTATCAGCTCACTCAAAGGCGGTAATACGGTTATCCA
CAGAATCAGGGGATAACGCAGGAAAGAACATGTGAGCAAAAGGCCAGCAAAAGGCCAGGAACCGTAAAAA
GGCCGCGTTGCTGGCGTTTTTCCATAGGCTCCGCCCCCCTGACGAGCATCACAAAAATCGACGCTCAAGT
CAGAGGTGGCGAAACCCGACAGGACTATAAAGATACCAGGCGTTTCCCCCTGGAAGCTCCCTCGTGCGCT
CTCCTGTTCCGACCCTGCCGCTTACCGGATACCTGTCCGCCTTTCTCCCTTCGGGAAGCGTGGCGCTTTC
TCATAGCTCACGCTGTAGGTATCTCAGTTCGGTGTAGGTCGTTCGCTCCAAGCTGGGCTGTGTGCACGAA
CCCCCCGTTCAGCCCGACCGCTGCGCCTTATCCGGTAACTATCGTCTTGAGTCCAACCCGGTAAGACACG
ACTTATCGCCACTGGCAGCAGCCACTGGTAACAGGATTAGCAGAGCGAGGTATGTAGGCGGTGCTACAGA
GTTCTTGAAGTGGTGGCCTAACTACGGCTACACTAGAAGAACAGTATTTGGTATCTGCGCTCTGCTGAAG
CCAGTTACCTTCGGAAAAAGAGTTGGTAGCTCTTGATCCGGCAAACAAACCACCGCTGGTAGCGGTTTTT
TTGTTTGCAAGCAGCAGATTACGCGCAGAAAAAAAGGATCTCAAGAAGATCCTTTGATCTTTTCTACGGG
GTCTGACGCTCAGTGGAACGAAAACTCACGTTAAGGGATTTTGGTCATGAGATTATCAAAAAGGATCTTC
ACCTAGATCCTTTTAAATTAAAAATGAAGTTTTAAATCAATCTAAAGTATATATGAGTAAACTTGGTCTG
ACAGTTACCAATGCTTAATCAGTGAGGCACCTATCTCAGCGATCTGTCTATTTCGTTCATCCATAGTTGC
CTGACTCCCCGTCGTGTAGATAACTACGATACGGGAGGGCTTACCATCTGGCCCCAGTGCTGCAATGATA
CCGCGAGACCCACGCTCACCGGCTCCAGATTTATCAGCAATAAACCAGCCAGCCGGAAGGGCCGAGCGCA
GAAGTGGTCCTGCAACTTTATCCGCCTCCATCCAGTCTATTAATTGTTGCCGGGAAGCTAGAGTAAGTAG
TTCGCCAGTTAATAGTTTGCGCAACGTTGTTGCCATTGCTACAGGCATCGTGGTGTCACGCTCGTCGTTT
GGTATGGCTTCATTCAGCTCCGGTTCCCAACGATCAAGGCGAGTTACATGATCCCCCATGTTGTGCAAAA
AAGCGGTTAGCTCCTTCGGTCCTCCGATCGTTGTCAGAAGTAAGTTGGCCGCAGTGTTATCACTCATGGT
TATGGCAGCACTGCATAATTCTCTTACTGTCATGCCATCCGTAAGATGCTTTTCTGTGACTGGTGAGTAC
TCAACCAAGTCATTCTGAGAATAGTGTATGCGGCGACCGAGTTGCTCTTGCCCGGCGTCAATACGGGATA
ATACCGCGCCACATAGCAGAACTTTAAAAGTGCTCATCATTGGAAAACGTTCTTCGGGGCGAAAACTCTC
AAGGATCTTACCGCTGTTGAGATCCAGTTCGATGTAACCCACTCGTGCACCCAACTGATCTTCAGCATCT
TTTACTTTCACCAGCGTTTCTGGGTGAGCAAAAACAGGAAGGCAAAATGCCGCAAAAAAGGGAATAAGGG
CGACACGGAAATGTTGAATACTCATACTCTTCCTTTTTCAATATTATTGAAGCATTTATCAGGGTTATTG
TCTCATGAGCGGATACATATTTGAATGTATTTAGAAAAATAAACAAATAGGGGTTCCGCGCACATTTCCC
CGAAAAGTGCCACCTGACGTC
