>Addgene plasmid #66512 | TAAR8-Tango | depositor partial sequence | sequence record 113638 | TAAR8
ATGACCTCTAATTTTTCCCAACCCGTAGTTCAGCTGTGTTATGAAGACGTGAATGGCTCATGTATAGAGA
CCCCTTACAGTCCTGGGTCACGCGTCATTCTGTACACTGCCTTTTCATTTGGGTCTCTGCTCGCTGTGTT
TGGCAATCTGCTTGTGATGACTAGTGTACTGCACTTCAAACAGTTGCACAGCCCAACCAATTTCCTGATT
GCATCATTGGCGTGCGCTGACTTCCTCGTGGGGGTCACAGTGATGTTGTTCAGTATGGTGCGGACTGTTG
AATCCTGCTGGTACTTTGGCGCCAAGTTCTGTACCCTTCACAGTTGTTGTGACGTCGCCTTCTGCTATTC
TTCAGTCCTGCATCTGTGCTTTATTTGTATTGACAGGTACATTGTAGTCACAGACCCGCTGGTTTACGCT
ACAAAATTTACAGTCTCCGTCTCCGGCATCTGCATCAGTGTGTCCTGGATCTTGCCCCTTACTTACAGCG
GCGCCGTGTTTTACACTGGCGTTAATGACGATGGACTGGAAGAATTGGTGAGCGCACTCAACTGTGTTGG
CGGCTGTCAAATCATCGTGAGCCAGGGATGGGTGCTGATTGACTTTCTGCTGTTCTTCATTCCCACTCTG
GTGATGATCATTCTCTACAGCAAGATCTTCCTCATCGCCAAACAGCAGGCCATCAAGATCGAAACAACCT
CCAGTAAGGTAGAGAGTTCCAGTGAGTCTTATAAGATCCGGGTGGCGAAGAGAGAGAGAAAGGCAGCTAA
GACCCTGGGGGTGACGGTACTGGCCTTTGTAATTTCATGGCTCCCATATACAGTGGATATCCTTATAGAT
GCATTTATGGGATTTCTGACTCCCGCTTACATTTACGAGATTTGTTGCTGGAGCGCCTATTACAATTCTG
CTATGAATCCACTTATTTACGCGCTCTTCTACCCTTGGTTCCGAAAAGCAATCAAACTGATTCTGTCAGG
CGATGTGCTCAAGGCAAGTTCCAGCACAATTAGCTTGTTCCTGGAA
