>Addgene plasmid #66512 | TAAR8-Tango | addgene partial sequence | sequence record 121543 | CMV-F 5'-CGCAAATGGGCGGTAGGCGTG-3'
GCTCTCTGGCTAACTAGAGAACCCACTGCTTACTGGCTTATCGAAATTAATACGACTCACTATAGGGAGA
CCCAAGCTGGCTAGCGTTTAAACTTAAGCTTGGTACCGAGCTCGGATCCACTAGTCCAGTGTGGTGGAAT
TCTGCAGATATCCAGCACAGTGGCGGCCGCGCCACCATGAAGACGATCATCGCCCTGAGCTACATCTTCT
GCCTGGTATTCGCCGACTACAAGGACGATGATGACGCCAGCATCGATATGACCTCTAATTTTTCCCAACC
CGTAGTTCAGCTGTGTTATGAAGACGTGAATGGCTCATGTATAGAGACCCCTTACAGTCCTGGGTCACGC
GTCATTCTGTACACTGCCTTTTCATTTGGGTCTCTGCTCGCTGTGTTTGGCAATCTGCTTGTGATGACTA
GTGTACTGCACTTC
