>Addgene plasmid #66512 | TAAR8-Tango | addgene partial sequence | sequence record 121544 | Tet-R 5'-GGCGAGTTTACGGGTTGTTA-3'
GCTCTAATGCGCTGGTTAATCACTTTACTTTTATCTAATCTTAGCTGGAAGTACAGGTTCTCACCGGTCG
ATGAAGTGTCCTTGGCCAGGGAGGAGCTGGCGGTGGTGCAGGACTCATCTTGGGGACCCAGGCTGGGTGG
GGTGCGTCCACCGGTATCGATTTCCAGGAACAAGCTAATTGTGCTGGAACTTGCCTTGAGCACATCGCCT
GACAGAATCAGTTTGATTGCTTTTCGGAACCAAGGGTAGAAGAGCGCGTAAATAAGTGGATTCATAGCAG
AATTGTAATAGGCGCTCCAGCAACAAATCTCGTAAATGTAAGCGGGAGTCAGAAATCCCATAAATGCATC
TATAAGGATATCCACTGTATATGGGAGCCATGAAATTACAAAGGCCAGTACCGTCACCCCCAGGGTCTTA
GCTGCCTTTCTCTCTCTCTTCGCCACCCGGATCTTATAAGACTCACTGGAACTCTCTACCTTACTGGAGG
TTGTTTCGATCTTGATGGCCTGCTGTTTGGCGATGAGGAAGATCTTGCTGTAGAGAATGATCATCACCA
