[The description below was written by a language model from this plasmid's Addgene catalogue record.]
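Description:
TAAR8-Tango is a mammalian expression plasmid from the PRESTO-Tango collection, built on an "empty Tango" backbone of about 6.6 kb that was itself derived from pcDNA3.1(+). It is maintained as a high-copy plasmid in E. coli under ampicillin selection, and it carries a neomycin resistance marker that allows G418 selection in mammalian cells. The insert is the roughly 1 kb coding sequence of human TAAR8 (trace amine-associated receptor 8, also known as GPR102 or TA5), expressed from the CMV promoter with an N-terminal FLAG epitope supplied by the backbone, which is useful for checking receptor expression. The receptor was cloned by restriction enzymes using a retained NotI site at the 5′ end. The 3′ site is nominally XhoI, but the depositor notes that most vectors in this series instead carry an XbaI site downstream of the tTA sequence, so the site actually present is uncertain for this clone.

The construct is designed for the Tango assay, which reads out GPCR activation as transcription following arrestin translocation. The record indicates that a tTA transcriptional activator lies downstream of the receptor. In the general Tango design, arrestin recruitment to the activated receptor releases this transactivator so that it can drive a reporter gene. However, the linker, cleavage site and other modules of the fusion are not detailed here, and no feature table was provided. The plasmid was produced under a programme aimed at generating tools for understudied druggable proteins, and it is intended for parallel, G protein-independent ligand screening across the human GPCRome, here applied to the poorly characterised receptor TAAR8.
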