Addgene plasmid #66512: TAAR8-Tango
Purpose: Expression of G protein-coupled receptors for PRESTO-Tango: parallel receptorome expression and screening via transcriptional output, with transcriptional activation following arrestin translocation
Depositing lab: Bryan Roth. Depositing organization: University of North Carolina at Chapel Hill. Publication: PRESTO-Tango as an open-source resource for interrogation of the druggable human GPCRome. Kroeze WK, Sassano MF, Huang XP, Lansu K, McCorvy JD, Giguere PM, Sciaky N, Roth BL. Nat Struct Mol Biol. 2015 May;22(5):362-9. doi: 10.1038/nsmb.3014. Epub 2015 Apr 20. PubMed 25895059.
Backbone
  Vector backbone: empty Tango
  Backbone size w/o insert (bp): 6632
  Vector type: Mammalian Expression
  Selectable markers: Neomycin (select with G418)
Growth in bacteria
  Bacterial resistance: Ampicillin, 100 μg/mL
  Growth temperature: 37°C
  Growth strain: DH5alpha
  Copy number: High Copy
Gene/Insert
  Gene/Insert name: TAAR8
  Species: H. sapiens (human)
  Insert size (bp): 1026
  Entrez Gene: TAAR8 (a.k.a. GPR102, TA5, TAR5, TRAR5, TaR-5, TaR-8)
  Promoter: CMV
  Tag / fusion protein: FLAG (N terminal on backbone)
  Cloning method: Restriction Enzyme; 5′ cloning site NotI (not destroyed); 3′ cloning site XhoI (unknown if destroyed)
  Sequencing primers: 5′ CMV-F; 3′ Tet-R
Terms and licenses: Academic/Nonprofit Terms; Industry Terms: Not Available to Industry
Depositor comments: Please note: Most of the PRESTO-Tango vectors do not contain the XhoI cut site downstream of the tTA sequence and instead carry an XbaI site. If you need to perform an XhoI digest we recommend sequencing with a forward primer at the C-terminus of tTA to determine which of the two sites is present. Suggested primer: 5-gagctccacttagacggcgagg-3. Original backbone was pcDNA3.1(+). These plasmids were generated as part of the Illuminating the Druggable Genome (IDG) program sponsored by the NIH Common Fund. The goal of this program is to identify, gather, and distribute information and resources for proteins that currently are not well-studied yet belong to commonly drug-targeted protein families: protein kinases, non-olfactory G-protein coupled receptors (GPCRs), and ion channels. The IDG program is designed to develop fundamental research tools for understudied proteins, elucidate their function, and disseminate the IDG-related resources and data to the greater scientific community.
How to cite: TAAR8-Tango was a gift from Bryan Roth (Addgene plasmid # 66512 ; http://n2t.net/addgene:66512 ; RRID:Addgene_66512)
